Addgene plasmid #230126: AiP12685 - pAAV-AiE0646h-minBG-SYFP2-WPRE3-BGHpA (Alias: CN2685)
Purpose: AiE0646h is an enhancer sequence, designed to drive AAV-mediated transgene expression in specific populations of brain cells
Depositing lab: Allen Institute for Brain Science & Boaz Levi. Depositing organization: Allen Institute. Publication: A suite of enhancer AAVs and transgenic mouse lines for genetic access to cortical cell types. Ben-Simon Y, Hooper M, Narayan S, Daigle TL, Dwivedi D, Way SW, Oster A, Stafford DA, Mich JK, Taormina MJ, Martinez RA, Opitz-Araya X, Roth JR, Alexander JR, Allen S, Amster A, Arbuckle J, Ayala A, Baker PM, Bakken TE, Barcelli T, Barta S, Bendrick J, Bertagnolli D, Bielstein C, Bishwakarma P, Bowlus J, Boyer G, Brouner K, Casian B, Casper T, Chakka AB, Chakrabarty R, Chance RK, Chavan S, Clark M, Colbert K, Collman F, Daniel S, Departee M, DiValentin P, Donadio N, Dotson N, Egdorf T, Fliss T, Gabitto M, Garcia J, Gary A, Gasperini M, Gloe J, Goldy J, Gore BB, Graybuck L, Greisman N, Haeseleer F, Halterman C, Haradon Z, Hastings SD, Helback O, Ho W, Hockemeyer D, Huang C, Huff S, Hunker A, Johansen N, Jones D, Juneau Z, Kalmbach B, Kannan M, Khem S, Kussick E, Kutsal R, Larsen R, Lee C, Lee AY, Leibly M, Lenz GH, Li S, Liang E, Lusk N, Madigan Z, Malloy J, Malone J, McCue R, Melchor J, Mollenkopf T, Moosman S, Morin E, Newman D, Ng L, Ngo K, Omstead V, Otto S, Oyama A, Pena N, Pham T, Phillips E, Pom CA, Potekhina L, Ransford S, Ray PL, Rette D, Reynoldson C, Rimorin C, Rocha D, Ruiz A, Sanchez REA, Sawyer L, Sedeno-Cortes A, Sevigny JP, Shapovalova N, Shepard N, Shulga L, Sigler AR, Siverts L, Soliman S, Somasundaram S, Staats B, Stewart K, Szelenyi E, Tieu M, Trader C, Tran A, van Velthoven CTJ, Walker M, Wang Y, Weed N, Wirthlin M, Wood T, Wynalda B, Yao Z, Zhou T, Ariza J, Dee N, Reding M, Ronellenfitch K, Mufti S, Sunkin SM, Smith KA, Esposito L, Waters J, Thyagarajan B, Yao S, Lein ES, Zeng H, Levi BP, Ngai J, Ting JT, Tasic B. Cell. 2025 May 16:S0092-8674(25)00513-6. doi: 10.1016/j.cell.2025.05.002. PubMed 40403729.
Backbone
  Vector backbone: pAAV2
  Vector type: AAV
Growth in bacteria
  Bacterial resistance: Ampicillin, 100 μg/mL
  Growth temperature: 37°C
  Growth strain: NEB Stable
  Copy number: High Copy
Gene/Insert
  Gene/Insert name: SYFP2
  Species: Synthetic
  Promoter: minBG
  Cloning method: Gibson Cloning
Terms and licenses: Academic/Nonprofit Terms; Industry Terms: Not Available to Industry
How to cite: AiP12685 - pAAV-AiE0646h-minBG-SYFP2-WPRE3-BGHpA (Alias: CN2685) was a gift from Allen Institute for Brain Science & Boaz Levi (Addgene plasmid # 230126 ; http://n2t.net/addgene:230126 ; RRID:Addgene_230126)
