[The description below was written by a language model from this plasmid's Addgene catalogue record and pLannotate feature annotations shown in this document.]
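Description:
AiP12685 - pAAV-AiE0646h-minBG-SYFP2-WPRE3-BGHpA (alias CN2685) is an AAV transfer plasmid built on a pAAV2 backbone and intended for packaging an enhancer-driven fluorescent reporter into recombinant adeno-associated virus. It is propagated in bacteria as a high-copy plasmid through a ColE1/pUC-type origin and selected with ampicillin via the bla gene and its promoter. An f1 phage origin is also present, along with short remnants of pBR322 bom and rop sequence. A recombination-deficient growth strain is recorded, which is common for plasmids carrying repeat-rich ITRs. In the 4,775-nt sequenced record, the downstream AAV2 inverted terminal repeat is annotated in full, while the upstream one is detected only as two short fragments.

Between the ITRs, the enhancer AiE0646h sits upstream of the minimal beta-globin promoter (minBG), which has little activity alone, so expression depends on the cell-type specificity of the enhancer. Neither element is annotated by name. However, the region ahead of the reporter contains a stretch matched to a fragment of mouse Slc32a1 (Vgat). This match probably reflects similarity within the enhancer sequence rather than an expressed coding region, and the record does not state the enhancer's genomic origin or its target cell population. The payload is SYFP2, a rapidly maturing monomeric yellow fluorescent protein. It is followed by WPRE3, a shortened woodchuck hepatitis posttranscriptional element (annotated as two WPRE fragments) that boosts transcript expression, and by the bovine growth hormone polyadenylation signal.

The construct belongs to a collection of enhancer AAVs for genetic access to cortical cell types, and serves to label specific brain cell populations with yellow fluorescence after viral delivery.
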