Features (pLannotate 1.2.2; 15 found; start..end, strand, type, name):
     12..39      +  repeat_region  AAV2 ITR (fragment): inverted terminal repeat of adeno-associated virus serotype 2 inverted
     68..95      +  repeat_region  AAV2 ITR (fragment): inverted terminal repeat of adeno-associated virus serotype 2 inverted
    333..698     +  CDS            Slc32a1 (fragment): VIAAT_MOUSE - Also known as Vgat, Viaat. Experimental evidence at protein level: Swiss-Prot protein existence level 1. Involved in the uptake of GABA and glycine into the synaptic vesicles. From Mus musculus (Mouse).
    793..1509    +  CDS            SYFP2: SYFP2 is a basic (constitutively fluorescent) yellow fluorescent protein published in 2006, derived from Aequorea victoria. It is reported to be a very rapidly-maturing monomer with moderate acid sensitivity.
   1549..1706    +  misc_feature   WPRE (fragment): woodchuck hepatitis virus posttranscriptional regulatory element
   1712..1792    +  misc_feature   WPRE (fragment): woodchuck hepatitis virus posttranscriptional regulatory element
   1809..1920    +  polyA_signal   bGH poly(A) signal: bovine growth hormone polyadenylation signal
   2038..2178    +  repeat_region  AAV2 ITR: inverted terminal repeat of adeno-associated virus serotype 2 inverted
   2183..2234    -  misc_feature   bom (fragment): basis of mobility region from pBR322
   2253..2708    +  rep_origin     f1 ori (sequence partly withheld): f1 bacteriophage origin of replication; arrow indicates direction of (+) strand synthesis
   2709..2758    -  misc_feature   bom (fragment): basis of mobility region from pBR322
   2860..2895    -  CDS            rop (fragment): Rop protein, which maintains plasmids at low copy number; rop
   2990..3094    +  promoter       AmpR promoter: bla
   3095..3955    +  CDS            AmpR: β-lactamase; bla; confers resistance to ampicillin, carbenicillin, and related antibiotics
   4126..4714    +  rep_origin     ori: high-copy-number ColE1/pMB1/pBR322/pUC origin of replication
>Addgene plasmid #230126 | AiP12685 - pAAV-AiE0646h-minBG-SYFP2-WPRE3-BGHpA (Alias: CN2685) | addgene full sequence | sequence record 461854 | Addgene NGS Result
CCTGCAGGCAGCTGCGCGCTCGCTCGCTCACTGAGGCCGCCCGGGCGTCGGGCGACCTTTGGTCGCCCGG
CCTCAGTGAGCGAGCGAGCGCGCAGAGAGGGAGTGGCCAACTCCATCACTAGGGGTTCCTGCGGCCGCAC
GCGTACACCCGGGCTCACTATTAGTTCCCCTACATCCACCCCGCAGCCTGCTCTTAACCTCTCCTCCCCG
GCGGCTCAGACCCAATTCTCAGTGTCCTTAGCGCCCCCTTCGGGCCACAGCGTTAAGCCACGCCCCCCGG
GCCCCTCATCCGTTGCCAAGTTCGCTGAGCGTCCGCGTCTGGTTGCCTCTCCGCCCCACAGGGCATGTTC
GTGCTGGGCCTACCCTACGCCATCCTGCACGGCGGCTACCTGGGGTTGTTTCTCATCATCTTCGCCGCCG
TTGTGTGCTGCTACACCGGCAAGATCCTCATCGCGTGCCTGTACGAGGAGAATGAAGACGGCGAGGTGGT
GCGCGTGCGGGACTCGTACGTGGCCATAGCCAACGCCTGCTGCGCCCCGCGCTTCCCAACGCTGGGCGGC
CGAGTGGTGAACGTAGCGCAGATCATCGAGCTGGTGATGACGTGCATCCTGTACGTGGTGGTGAGTGGCA
ACCTCATGTACAACAGCTTCCCGGGGCTGCCCGTGTCGCAGAAGTCCTGGTCCATTATCGCCAGAGCTCG
GGCTGGGCATAAAAGTCAGGGCAGAGCCATCTATTGCTTACATTTGCTTCTGGGATCCAGATCTTTCGAA
GCTAGCGCTACCGGTCGCCACCATGGTGAGCAAGGGCGAGGAGCTGTTCACCGGGGTGGTGCCCATCCTG
GTCGAGCTGGACGGCGACGTAAACGGCCACAAGTTCAGCGTGTCCGGCGAGGGCGAGGGCGATGCCACCT
ACGGCAAGCTGACCCTGAAGCTGATCTGCACCACCGGCAAGCTGCCCGTGCCCTGGCCCACCCTCGTGAC
CACCCTGGGCTACGGCGTGCAGTGCTTCGCCCGCTACCCCGACCACATGAAGCAGCACGACTTCTTCAAG
TCCGCCATGCCCGAAGGCTACGTCCAGGAGCGCACCATCTTCTTCAAGGACGACGGCAACTACAAGACCC
GCGCCGAGGTGAAGTTCGAGGGCGACACCCTGGTGAACCGCATCGAGCTGAAGGGCATCGACTTCAAGGA
GGACGGCAACATCCTGGGGCACAAGCTGGAGTACAACTACAACAGCCACAACGTCTATATCACCGCCGAC
AAGCAGAAGAACGGCATCAAGGCCAACTTCAAGATCCGCCACAACATCGAGGACGGCGGCGTGCAGCTCG
CCGACCACTACCAGCAGAACACCCCCATCGGCGACGGCCCCGTGCTGCTGCCCGACAACCACTACCTGAG
CTACCAGTCCAAGCTGAGCAAAGACCCCAACGAGAAGCGCGATCACATGGTCCTGCTGGAGTTCGTGACC
GCCGCCGGGATCACTCTCGGCATGGACGAGCTGTACAAGTAAGTCGACGGCGCGCCGCGGCCGCGAATTC
GATATCATAATCAACCTCTGGATTACAAAATTTGTGAAAGATTGACTGGTATTCTTAACTATGTTGCTCC
TTTTACGCTATGTGGATACGCTGCTTTAATGCCTTTGTATCATGCTATTGCTTCCCGTATGGCTTTCATT
TTCTCCTCCTTGTATAAATCCTGGTTAGTTCTTGCCACGGCGGAACTCATCGCCGCCTGCCTTGCCCGCT
GCTGGACAGGGGCTCGGCTGTTGGGCACTGACAATTCCGTGGCTCGAGAGATCTTCGACTGTGCCTTCTA
GTTGCCAGCCATCTGTTGTTTGCCCCTCCCCCGTGCCTTCCTTGACCCTGGAAGGTGCCACTCCCACTGT
CCTTTCCTAATAAAATGAGGAAATTGCATCGCATTGTCTGAGTAGGTGTCATTCTATTCTGGGGGGTGGG
GTGGGGCAGGACAGCAAGGGGGAGGATTGGGAAGACAATAGCAGGCATGAGATCTCACGTGCGGACCGAG
CGGCCGCAGGAACCCCTAGTGATGGAGTTGGCCACTCCCTCTCTGCGCGCTCGCTCGCTCACTGAGGCCG
GGCGACCAAAGGTCGCCCGACGCCCGGGCTTTGCCCGGGCGGCCTCAGTGAGCGAGCGAGCGCGCAGCTG
CCTGCAGGGGCGCCTGATGCGGTATTTTCTCCTTACGCATCTGTGCGGTATTTCACACCGCATA
[95 nt withheld, positions 2235-2329]
T
[46 nt withheld, positions 2331-2376]
C
[141 nt withheld, positions 2378-2518]
CCTTTGACGTTGGAGTCCACGTTCTTT
[37 nt withheld, positions 2546-2582]
ACTCTATCTCGGGCTATTCTTTTGATTTATAAGGGATTTTGCCGATTTCGGTCTATTGGTTAAAAAATGA
GCTGATTTAACAAAAATTTAACGCGAATTTTAACAAAATATTAACGTTTACAATTTTATGGTGCACTCTC
AGTACAATCTGCTCTGATGCCGCATAGTTAAGCCAGCCCCGACACCCGCCAACACCCGCTGACGCGCCCT
GACGGGCTTGTCTGCTCCCGGCATCCGCTTACAGACAAGCTGTGACCGTCTCCGGGAGCTGCATGTGTCA
GAGGTTTTCACCGTCATCACCGAAACGCGCGAGACGAAAGGGCCTCGTGATACGCCTATTTTTATAGGTT
AATGTCATGATAATAATGGTTTCTTAGACGTCAGGTGGCACTTTTCGGGGAAATGTGCGCGGAACCCCTA
TTTGTTTATTTTTCTAAATACATTCAAATATGTATCCGCTCATGAGACAATAACCCTGATAAATGCTTCA
ATAATATTGAAAAAGGAAGAGTATGAGTATTCAACATTTCCGTGTCGCCCTTATTCCCTTTTTTGCGGCA
TTTTGCCTTCCTGTTTTTGCTCACCCAGAAACGCTGGTGAAAGTAAAAGATGCTGAAGATCAGTTGGGTG
CACGAGTGGGTTACATCGAACTGGATCTCAACAGCGGTAAGATCCTTGAGAGTTTTCGCCCCGAAGAACG
TTTTCCAATGATGAGCACTTTTAAAGTTCTGCTATGTGGCGCGGTATTATCCCGTATTGACGCCGGGCAA
GAGCAACTCGGTCGCCGCATACACTATTCTCAGAATGACTTGGTTGAGTACTCACCAGTCACAGAAAAGC
ATCTTACGGATGGCATGACAGTAAGAGAATTATGCAGTGCTGCCATAACCATGAGTGATAACACTGCGGC
CAACTTACTTCTGACAACGATCGGAGGACCGAAGGAGCTAACCGCTTTTTTGCACAACATGGGGGATCAT
GTAACTCGCCTTGATCGTTGGGAACCGGAGCTGAATGAAGCCATACCAAACGACGAGCGTGACACCACGA
TGCCTGTAGCAATGGCAACAACGTTGCGCAAACTATTAACTGGCGAACTACTTACTCTAGCTTCCCGGCA
ACAATTAATAGACTGGATGGAGGCGGATAAAGTTGCAGGACCACTTCTGCGCTCGGCCCTTCCGGCTGGC
TGGTTTATTGCTGATAAATCTGGAGCCGGTGAGCGTGGGTCTCGCGGTATCATTGCAGCACTGGGGCCAG
ATGGTAAGCCCTCCCGTATCGTAGTTATCTACACGACGGGGAGTCAGGCAACTATGGATGAACGAAATAG
ACAGATCGCTGAGATAGGTGCCTCACTGATTAAGCATTGGTAACTGTCAGACCAAGTTTACTCATATATA
CTTTAGATTGATTTAAAACTTCATTTTTAATTTAAAAGGATCTAGGTGAAGATCCTTTTTGATAATCTCA
TGACCAAAATCCCTTAACGTGAGTTTTCGTTCCACTGAGCGTCAGACCCCGTAGAAAAGATCAAAGGATC
TTCTTGAGATCCTTTTTTTCTGCGCGTAATCTGCTGCTTGCAAACAAAAAAACCACCGCTACCAGCGGTG
GTTTGTTTGCCGGATCAAGAGCTACCAACTCTTTTTCCGAAGGTAACTGGCTTCAGCAGAGCGCAGATAC
CAAATACTGTTCTTCTAGTGTAGCCGTAGTTAGGCCACCACTTCAAGAACTCTGTAGCACCGCCTACATA
CCTCGCTCTGCTAATCCTGTTACCAGTGGCTGCTGCCAGTGGCGATAAGTCGTGTCTTACCGGGTTGGAC
TCAAGACGATAGTTACCGGATAAGGCGCAGCGGTCGGGCTGAACGGGGGGTTCGTGCACACAGCCCAGCT
TGGAGCGAACGACCTACACCGAACTGAGATACCTACAGCGTGAGCTATGAGAAAGCGCCACGCTTCCCGA
AGGGAGAAAGGCGGACAGGTATCCGGTAAGCGGCAGGGTCGGAACAGGAGAGCGCACGAGGGAGCTTCCA
GGGGGAAACGCCTGGTATCTTTATAGTCCTGTCGGGTTTCGCCACCTCTGACTTGAGCGTCGATTTTTGT
GATGCTCGTCAGGGGGGCGGAGCCTATGGAAAAACGCCAGCAACGCGGCCTTTTTACGGTTCCTGGCCTT
TTGCTGGCCTTTTGCTCACATGT
